>Addgene plasmid #129886 | pRDAX-132 C-Tag GFP[1] L32 {Esp3I(2x)} mCherry | depositor full sequence | sequence record 249264 | Full Sequence
GCCTGCCTCCAGGCCTCAATATTGGCCATTAGCCATATTATTCATTGGTTATATAGCATAAATCAATATT
GGCTATTGGCCATTGCATACGTTGTATCTATATCATAATATGTACATTTATATTGGCTCATGTCCAATAT
GACCGCCATGTTGGCATTGATTATTGACTAGTTATTAATAGTAATCAATTACGGGGTCATTAGTTCATAG
CCCATATATGGAGTTCCGCGTTACATAACTTACGGTAAATGGCCCGCCTGGCTGACCGCCCAACGACCCC
CGCCCATTGACGTCAATAATGACGTATGTTCCCATAGTAACGCCAATAGGGACTTTCCATTGACGTCAAT
GGGTGGAGTATTTACGGTAAACTGCCCACTTGGCAGTACATCAAGTGTATCATATGCCAAGTCCGCCCCC
TATTGACGTCAATGACGGTAAATGGCCCGCCTGGCATTATGCCCAGTACATGACCTTACGGGACTTTCCT
ACTTGGCAGTACATCTACGTATTAGTCATCGCTATTACCATGGTGATGCGGTTTTGGCAGTACACCAATG
GGCGTGGATAGCGGTTTGACTCACGGGGATTTCCAAGTCTCCACCCCATTGACGTCAATGGGAGTTTGTT
TTGGCACCAAAATCAACGGGACTTTCCAAAATGTCGTAATAACCCCGCCCCGTTGACGCAAATGGGCGGT
AGGCGTGTACGGTGGGAGGTCTATATAAGCAGAGCTCGTTTAGTGAACCGTCAGATCACTAGAAGCTTTA
TTGCGGTAGTTTATCACAGTTAAATTGCTAACGCAGTCAGTGCTTCTGACACAACAGTCTCGAACTTAAG
CTGCAGAAGTTGGTCGTGAGGCACTGGGCAGGTAAGTATCAAGGTTACAAGACAGGTTTAAGGAGACCAA
TAGAAACTGGGCTTGTCGAGACAGAGAAGACTCTTGCGTTTCTGATAGGCACCTATTGGTCTTACTGACA
TCCACTTTGCCTTTCTCTCCACAGGTGTCCACTCCCAGGCCACCCGAGACGCCGAGGCACGCCGTCTCCG
ACGTGGGTGGCGGAGGGAGCGAAGGCGGCGGATCCGGAGGGCCTGGCTCTGGCGGAGAGGGGAGCGCTGG
AGGCGGGTCAGCCGGTGGTGGGAGTGATCTGCCTGATGACCACTACCTGAGCACACAGACCATCCTCTCC
AAGGACCTTAACTAAGAATTCAGATCCGCCCCTCTCCCTCCCCCCCCCCTAACGTTACTGGCCGAAGCCG
CTTGGAATAAGGCCGGTGTGCGTTTGTCTATATGTTATTTTCCACCATATTGCCGTCTTTTGGCAATGTG
AGGGCCCGGAAACCTGGCCCTGTCTTCTTGACGAGCATTCCTAGGGGTCTTTCCCCTCTCGCCAAAGGAA
TGCAAGGTCTGTTGAATGTCGTGAAGGAAGCAGTTCCTCTGGTAGCTTCTTGAAGACAAACAACGTCTGT
AGCGACCCTTTGCAGGCAGCGGAACCCCCCACCTGGCGACAGGTGCCTCTGCGGCCAAAAGCCACGTGTA
TAAGATACACCTGCAAAGGCGGCACAACCCCAGTGCCACGTTGTGAGTTGGATAGTTGTGGAAAGAGTCA
AATGGCTCTCCTCAAGCGTATTCAACAAGGGGCTGAAGGATGCCCAGAAGGTACCCCATTGTATGGGATC
TGATCTGGGGCCTCGGTACACATGCTTTACATGTGTTTAGTCGAGGTTAAAAAAACGTCTAGGCCCCCCG
AACCACGGGGACGTGGTTTTCCTTTGAAAAACACGATGATAATATGGCCACAACCATGGTGAGCAAGGGC
GAGGAGGATAACATGGCCATCATCAAGGAGTTCATGCGCTTCAAGGTGCACATGGAGGGCTCCGTGAACG
GCCACGAGTTCGAGATCGAGGGCGAGGGCGAGGGCCGCCCCTACGAGGGCACCCAGACCGCCAAGCTGAA
GGTGACCAAGGGTGGCCCCCTGCCCTTCGCCTGGGACATCCTGTCCCCTCAGTTCATGTACGGCTCCAAG
GCCTACGTGAAGCACCCCGCCGACATCCCCGACTACTTGAAGCTGTCCTTCCCCGAGGGCTTCAAGTGGG
AGCGCGTGATGAACTTCGAGGACGGCGGCGTGGTGACCGTGACCCAGGACTCCTCCCTGCAGGACGGCGA
GTTCATCTACAAGGTGAAGCTGCGCGGCACCAACTTCCCCTCCGACGGCCCCGTAATGCAGAAGAAGACC
ATGGGCTGGGAGGCCTCCTCCGAGCGGATGTACCCCGAGGACGGCGCCCTGAAGGGCGAGATCAAGCAGA
GGCTGAAGCTGAAGGACGGCGGCCACTACGACGCTGAGGTCAAGACCACCTACAAGGCCAAGAAGCCCGT
GCAGCTGCCCGGCGCCTACAACGTCAACATCAAGTTGGACATCACCTCCCACAACGAGGACTACACCATC
GTGGAACAGTACGAACGCGCCGAGGGCCGCCACTCCACCGGCGGCATGGACGAGCTGTACAAGTAAACCG
GTGCTCGAGGTACCGATGAATAGCTAAGGTCGAGGCCGCAGGTAAGTATCAAGGTTACAAGACAGGTTTA
AGGAGACCAATAGAAACTGGGCTTGTCGAGACAGAGAAGACTCTTGCGTTTCTGATAGGCACCTATTGGT
CTTACTGACATCCACTTTGCCTTTCTCTCCACAGGTGTCGACAATCAACCTCTGGATTACAAAATTTGTG
AAAGATTGACTGGTATTCTTAACTATGTTGCTCCTTTTACGCTATGTGGATACGCTGCTTTAATGCCTTT
GTATCATGCTATTGCTTCCCGTATGGCTTTCATTTTCTCCTCCTTGTATAAATCCTGGTTGCTGTCTCTT
TATGAGGAGTTGTGGCCCGTTGTCAGGCAACGTGGCGTGGTGTGCACTGTGTTTGCTGACGCAACCCCCA
CTGGTTGGGGCATTGCCACCACCTGTCAGCTCCTTTCCGGGACTTTCGCTTTCCCCCTCCCTATTGCCAC
GGCGGAACTCATCGCCGCCTGCCTTGCCCGCTGCTGGACAGGGGCTCGGCTGTTGGGCACTGACAATTCC
GTGGTGTTGTCGGGGAAGCTGACGTCCTTTCCATGGCTGCTCGCCTGTGTTGCCACCTGGATTCTGCGCG
GGACGTCCTTCTGCTACGTCCCTTCGGCCCTCAATCCAGCGGACCTTCCTTCCCGCGGCCTGCTGCCGGC
TCTGCGGCCTCTTCCGCGTCTTCGCCTTCGCCCTCAGACGAGTCGGATCTCCCTTTGGGCCGCCTCCCCG
CCTGGAATTCGAGCTCGGTACGATCAGCCTCGACTGTGCCTTCTAGTTGCCAGCCATCTGTTGTTTGCCC
CTCCCCCGTGCCTTCCTTGACCCTGGAAGGTGCCACTCCCACTGTCCTTTCCTAATAAAATGAGGAAATT
GCATCGCATTGTCTGAGTAGGTGTCATTCTATTCTGGGGGGTGGGGTGGGGCAGGACAGCAAGGGGGAGG
ATTGGGAAGACAATAGCCCAGCTTTTGTTCCCTTTAGTGAGGGTTAATTGCGCGCTTGGCGTAATCATGG
TCATAGCTGTTTCCTGTGTGAAATTGTTATCCGCTAATTCACTCCTCAGGTGCAGGCTGCCTATCAGAAG
GTGGTGGCTGGTGTGGCCAATGCCCTGGCTCACAAATACCACTGAGATCTTTTTCCCTCTGCCAAAAATT
ATGGGGACATCATGAAGCCCCTTGAGCATCTGACTTCTGGCTAATAAAGGAAATTTATTTTCATTGCAAT
AGTGTGTTGGAATTTTTTGTGTCTCTCACTCGGAAGGACATATGGGAGGGCAAATCATTTAAAACATCAG
AATGAGTATTTGGTTTAGAGTTTGGCAACATATGCCCATATGCTGGCTGCCATGAACAAAGGTTGGCTAT
AAAGAGGTCATCAGTATATGAAACAGCCCCCTGCTGTCCATTCCTTATTCCATAGAAAAGCCTTGACTTG
AGGTTAGATTTTTTTTATATTTTGTTTTGTGTTATTTTTTTCTTTAACATCCCTAAAATTTTCCTTACAT
GTTTTACTAGCCAGATTTTTCCTCCTCTCCTGACTACTCCCAGTCATAGCTGTCCCTCTTCTCTTATGGA
GATCGGCCGGCCGCCGGCGTCGACGCGCGCGGCCGCGGCGCGCCGTTGCTGGCGTTTTTCCATAGGCTCC
GCCCCCCTGACGAGCATCACAAAAATCGACGCTCAAGTCAGAGGTGGCGAAACCCGACAGGACTATAAAG
ATACCAGGCGTTTCCCCCTGGAAGCTCCCTCGTGCGCTCTCCTGTTCCGACCCTGCCGCTTACCGGATAC
CTGTCCGCCTTTCTCCCTTCGGGAAGCGTGGCGCTTTCTCATAGCTCACGCTGTAGGTATCTCAGTTCGG
TGTAGGTCGTTCGCTCCAAGCTGGGCTGTGTGCACGAACCCCCCGTTCAGCCCGACCGCTGCGCCTTATC
CGGTAACTATCGTCTTGAGTCCAACCCGGTAAGACACGACTTATCGCCACTGGCAGCAGCCACTGGTAAC
AGGATTAGCAGAGCGAGGTATGTAGGCGGTGCTACAGAGTTCTTGAAGTGGTGGCCTAACTACGGCTACA
CTAGAAGAACAGTATTTGGTATCTGCGCTCTGCTGAAGCCAGTTACCTTCGGAAAAAGAGTTGGTAGCTC
TTGATCCGGCAAACAAACCACCGCTGGTAGCGGTGGTTTTTTTGTTTGCAAGCAGCAGATTACGCGCAGA
AAAAAAGGATCTCAAGAAGATCCTTTGATCTTTTCTACGGGGTCTGACGCTCAGTGGAACGAAAACTCAC
GTTAAGGGATTTTGGTCATGAGATTATCAAAAAGGATCTTCACCTAGATCCTTTTAAATTAAAAATGAAG
TTTTAAATCAATCTAAAGTATATATGAGTAAACTTGGTCTGACAGTTACCAATGCTTAATCAGTGAGGCA
CCTATCTCAGCGATCTGTCTATTTCGTTCATCCATAGTTGCCTGACTCCCCGTCGTGTAGATAACTACGA
TACGGGAGGGCTTACCATCTGGCCCCAGTGCTGCAATGATACCGCGAGACCCACGCTCACCGGCTCCAGA
TTTATCAGCAATAAACCAGCCAGCCGGAAGGGCCGAGCGCAGAAGTGGTCCTGCAACTTTATCCGCCTCC
ATCCAGTCTATTAATTGTTGCCGGGAAGCTAGAGTAAGTAGTTCGCCAGTTAATAGTTTGCGCAACGTTG
TTGCCATTGCTACAGGCATCGTGGTGTCACGCTCGTCGTTTGGTATGGCTTCATTCAGCTCCGGTTCCCA
ACGATCAAGGCGAGTTACATGATCCCCCATGTTGTGCAAAAAAGCGGTTAGCTCCTTCGGTCCTCCGATC
GTTGTCAGAAGTAAGTTGGCCGCAGTGTTATCACTCATGGTTATGGCAGCACTGCATAATTCTCTTACTG
TCATGCCATCCGTAAGATGCTTTTCTGTGACTGGTGAGTACTCAACCAAGTCATTCTGAGAATAGTGTAT
GCGGCGACCGAGTTGCTCTTGCCCGGCGTCAATACGGGATAATACCGCGCCACATAGCAGAACTTTAAAA
GTGCTCATCATTGGAAAACGTTCTTCGGGGCGAAAACTCTCAAGGATCTTACCGCTGTTGAGATCCAGTT
CGATGTAACCCACTCGTGCACCCAACTGATCTTCAGCATCTTTTACTTTCACCAGCGTTTCTGGGTGAGC
AAAAACAGGAAGGCAAAATGCCGCAAAAAAGGGAATAAGGGCGACACGGAAATGTTGAATACTCATACTC
TTCCTTTTTCAATATTATTGAAGCATTTATCAGGGTTATTGTCTCATGAGCGGATACATATTTGAATGTA
TTTAGAAAAATAAACAAATAGGGGTTCCGCGCACATTTCCCCGAAAAGTGCCACCTGACGTCTAAGAAAC
CATTATTATCATGACATTAACCTATAAAAATAGGCGTATCACGAGGCCCTTTCGTCTACGCGCGCGCCGG
CGGCGCGCCGTCGACGGCCGGCCGCGGCCGC
Features (pLannotate 1.2.2; 16 found; start..end, strand, type, name):
    155..532     +  enhancer       CMV enhancer: human cytomegalovirus immediate early enhancer
    534..733     +  promoter       CMV promoter: human cytomegalovirus (CMV) immediate early promoter
    872..1004    +  intron         chimeric intron: chimera between introns from human β-globin and immunoglobulin heavy chain genes
   1149..1202    +  CDS            (3-F)Tyr-EGFP (fragment): (3-F)Tyr-EGFP is a basic (constitutively fluorescent) green fluorescent protein published in 2004, derived from Aequorea victoria.
   1219..1805    +  misc_feature   IRES2: internal ribosome entry site (IRES) of the encephalomyocarditis virus (EMCV)
   1806..2513    +  CDS            mCherry: mCherry is a basic (constitutively fluorescent) red fluorescent protein published in 2004, derived from Discosoma sp.. It is reported to be a very rapidly-maturing monomer with low acid sensitivity.
   2562..2694    +  intron         chimeric intron: chimera between introns from human β-globin and immunoglobulin heavy chain genes
   2703..3291    +  misc_feature   WPRE: woodchuck hepatitis virus posttranscriptional regulatory element
   3295..3311    +  misc_feature   MCS (fragment): pUC18/19 multiple cloning site
   3324..3435    +  polyA_signal   bGH poly(A) signal: bovine growth hormone polyadenylation signal
   3531..3549    -  promoter       T3 promoter: promoter for bacteriophage T3 RNA polymerase
   3608..3682    +  CDS            HBB (fragment): HBB_PONPY - Experimental evidence at transcript level: Swiss-Prot protein existence level 2. Involved in oxygen transport from the lung to the various peripheral tissues. From Pongo pygmaeus (Bornean orangutan).
   3753..3808    +  polyA_signal   β-globin poly(A) signal: rabbit β-globin polyadenylation signal (Gil and Proudfoot, 1987)
   4187..4775    -  rep_origin     ori: high-copy-number ColE1/pMB1/pBR322/pUC origin of replication
   4946..5806    -  CDS            AmpR: β-lactamase; bla; confers resistance to ampicillin, carbenicillin, and related antibiotics
   5807..5911    -  promoter       AmpR promoter: bla
