[The description below was written by a language model from this plasmid's Addgene catalogue record and pLannotate feature annotations shown in this document.]
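Description:
pRDAX-132 C-Tag GFP[1] L32 {Esp3I(2x)} mCherry is a custom-built mammalian expression plasmid of about 6 kb, deposited as a vector for protein–protein interaction assays based on bimolecular or trimolecular fluorescence complementation (BiFC/TriFC). It is propagated in E. coli through a high-copy ColE1/pUC-type origin and selected with ampicillin via the β-lactamase gene and its own promoter.

The expression unit is driven by the human CMV immediate-early enhancer and promoter, followed by a chimeric β-globin/immunoglobulin intron that promotes efficient processing of the transcript. Downstream lies only a very short GFP-derived coding segment (about 50 nt, annotated as an EGFP fragment). This fits the name's "GFP[1]", which suggests a small split-GFP piece rather than a complete fluorescent protein. Judging from the name, a gene of interest is inserted through paired Esp3I (type IIS) sites so that it carries this fragment as a C-terminal tag, and "L32" probably denotes a linker. However, the cloning sites and linker are not annotated in the feature table, and the catalogue lists the cloning sites as unknown. The catalogue gives mouse as the insert species, whereas the annotation traces the GFP fragment to Aequorea victoria.

An EMCV IRES2 then directs translation of full-length mCherry from the same transcript, giving a constitutive red marker of transfected cells against which reconstituted green signal can be compared. The 3′ region contains a second copy of the chimeric intron, a WPRE to enhance transcript expression, and a bGH polyadenylation signal. Further downstream are a T3 promoter, a β-globin coding remnant and a rabbit β-globin poly(A) signal. The complementary GFP fragments needed for fluorescence would have to come from partner constructs not described in this record.
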