Addgene plasmid #129886: pRDAX-132 C-Tag GFP[1] L32 {Esp3I(2x)} mCherry
Purpose: PPI (BiFC/TriFC) assay vector
Depositing lab: Gary Lewin. Depositing organization: Max-Delbrueck-Centrum fuer Molekulare Medizin (MDC).
Backbone
  Vector backbone: custom built
  Vector type: Mammalian Expression
Growth in bacteria
  Bacterial resistance: Ampicillin, 100 μg/mL
  Growth temperature: 37°C
  Growth strain: DH5alpha
  Copy number: High Copy
Gene/Insert
  Gene/Insert name: GFP
  Species: M. musculus (mouse)
  Cloning method: Restriction Enzyme; 5′ cloning site unknown (unknown if destroyed); 3′ cloning site unknown (unknown if destroyed)
Terms and licenses: Academic/Nonprofit Terms; Industry Terms: Not Available to Industry
How to cite: pRDAX-132 C-Tag GFP[1] L32 {Esp3I(2x)} mCherry was a gift from Gary Lewin (Addgene plasmid # 129886 ; http://n2t.net/addgene:129886 ; RRID:Addgene_129886)
